Addgene plasmid #218592: pJJB1338
Purpose: Express a red fluorescent protein to the peroxisome membrane via tethering to a truncated Pex22
Depositing lab: John Dueber. Depositing organization: University of California, Berkeley. Publication: ML-enhanced peroxisome capacity enables compartmentalization of multienzyme pathway. Baker JJ, Shi J, Wang S, Mujica EM, Bianco S, Capponi S, Dueber JE. Nat Chem Biol. 2024 Oct 14. doi: 10.1038/s41589-024-01759-2. PubMed 39402374.
Backbone
  Vector backbone: TMP137
  Backbone manufacturer: Internal
  Vector type: Yeast Expression
  Selectable markers: LEU2 ; mRuby2
Growth in bacteria
  Bacterial resistance: Kanamycin, 50 μg/mL
  Growth temperature: 37°C
  Growth strain: DH5alpha
  Copy number: High Copy
Gene/Insert
  Gene/Insert name: Pex22
  Species: S. cerevisiae (budding yeast)
  Mutation: Pex22(1-36)
  Cloning method: Golden Gate
Terms and licenses: Academic/Nonprofit Terms; Industry Terms: Not Available to Industry
Depositor comments: Expresses Pex22(1-36)-mRuby2 which directs mRuby2 to the peroxisome membrane. Integrated into the LEU2 locus
How to cite: pJJB1338 was a gift from John Dueber (Addgene plasmid # 218592 ; http://n2t.net/addgene:218592 ; RRID:Addgene_218592)
