[The description below was written by a language model from this plasmid's Addgene catalogue record and pLannotate feature annotations shown in this document.]
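Description:
pJJB1338 is a yeast expression plasmid built by Golden Gate assembly on an in-house backbone (TMP137) and designed for chromosomal integration in Saccharomyces cerevisiae rather than episomal maintenance. The feature table shows no yeast replication origin or centromere. For propagation in E. coli it carries a high-copy ColE1/pUC-type origin and a kanamycin resistance gene (aph(3')-Ia). Selection in yeast relies on a LEU2 cassette with its native promoter, which complements leucine auxotrophy. The depositor notes that the construct integrates at the LEU2 locus. The short annotated fragments of NFS1 and of the predicted ORF YC021 may represent genomic sequence flanking that locus and serving as homology arms, although the record does not say so explicitly.

The payload is a fusion of the first 36 residues of S. cerevisiae Pex22 to mRuby2, a constitutively fluorescent red protein derived from Entacmaea quadricolor. According to the record, this truncated Pex22 tethers the fluorescent protein to the peroxisome membrane. The automated annotation detects the mRuby2 coding sequence but does not label the short Pex22 segment, which presumably lies directly upstream of it. It also identifies no promoter or terminator for the fusion, so the regulatory elements driving expression are not stated. A small yeast ORF fragment annotated downstream of mRuby2 may be part of a terminator region, but this is uncertain.

The construct serves as a red fluorescent marker of the peroxisome membrane in budding yeast. It was deposited with work on increasing peroxisome capacity to compartmentalize multienzyme pathways.
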