Features (pLannotate 1.2.2; 9 found; start..end, strand, type, name):
    986..1693    +  CDS            mRuby2: mRuby2 is a basic (constitutively fluorescent) red fluorescent protein published in 2012, derived from Entacmaea quadricolor. It has moderate acid sensitivity.
   2005..2082    +  CDS            YO192_YEAST (fragment): Experimental evidence at protein level: Swiss-Prot protein existence level 1. From Saccharomyces cerevisiae (strain ATCC 204508 / S288c) (Baker's yeast).
   2222..2629    +  promoter       LEU2 promoter: S. cerevisiae LEU2
   2630..3721    +  CDS            LEU2: LEU3_YEAST - Experimental evidence at protein level: Swiss-Prot protein existence level 1. Catalyzes the oxidation of 3-carboxy-2-hydroxy-4- methylpentanoate (3-isopropylmalate) to 3-carboxy-4-methyl-2- oxopentanoate. The product decarboxylates to 4-methyl-2 oxopentanoate. From Saccharomyces cerevisiae (strain ATCC 204508 / S288c) (Baker's yeast).
   4086..4199    -  CDS            NFS1 (fragment): NFS1_YEAST - Also known as SPL1 From Saccharomyces cerevisiae (strain ATCC 204508 / S288c) (Baker's yeast).
   4525..4716    -  CDS            NFS1 (fragment): NFS1_YEAST - Also known as SPL1 From Saccharomyces cerevisiae (strain ATCC 204508 / S288c) (Baker's yeast).
   4755..5570    -  CDS            KanR: aminoglycoside phosphotransferase; aph(3')-Ia; confers resistance to kanamycin in bacteria or G418 (Geneticin®) in eukaryotes
   5795..6383    +  rep_origin     ori: high-copy-number ColE1/pMB1/pBR322/pUC origin of replication
   6546..6920    +  CDS            YC021_YEAST: Protein predicted: Swiss-Prot protein existence level 4. From Saccharomyces cerevisiae (strain ATCC 204508 / S288c) (Baker's yeast).
>Addgene plasmid #218592 | pJJB1338 | addgene full sequence | sequence record 432601 | Addgene NGS Result
ACTGGCCGATAATTGCAGACGAACGACTAGAGATCTATGTGAGGATCCTAACTCGAGATCGAGCTGCCAA
ACCAGATGTCAACACAGCTACAACGACTAGAGATCTATGTGAGGATCCTAACTCGAGATCGAGCTGGATG
CACACACTGGCTTAAGATGACAACGAAGAGGATGTCCAATATTTTTTTTAAGGAATAAGGATACTTCAAG
ACTAGATTCCCCCCTGCATTCCCATCAGAACCGTAAACCTTGGCGCTTTCCTTGGGAAGTATTCAAGAAG
TGCCTTGTCCGGTTTCTGTGGCTCACAAACCAGCGCGCCCGATATGGCTTTCTTTTCACTTATGAATGTA
CCAGTACGGGACAATTAGAACGCTCCTGTAACAATCTCTTTGCAAATGTGGGGTTACATTCTAACCATGT
CACACTGCTGACGAAATTCAAAGTAAAAAAAAATGGGACCACGTCTTGAGAACGATAGATTTTCTTTATT
TTACATTGAACAGTCGTTGTCTCAGCGCGCTTTATGTTTTCATTCATACTTCATATTATAAAATAACAAA
AGAAGAATTTCATATTCACGCCCAAGAAATCAGGCTGCTTTCCAAATGCAATTGACACTTCATTAGCCAT
CACACAAAACTCTTTCTTGCTGGAGCTTCTTTTAAAAAAGACCTCAGTACACCAAACACGTTACCCGACC
TCGTTATTTTACGACAACTATGATAAAATTCTGAAGAAAAAATAAAAAAATTTTCATACTTCTTGCTTTT
ATTTAAACCATTGAATGATTTCTTTTGAACAAAACTACCTGTTTCACCAAAGGAAATAGAAAGAAAAAAT
CAATTAGAAGAAAACAAAAAACAAAAGATCTATGCCACCACCATCAAGAAGTAGAATAAACAAAACAAGA
ACATTAGGAATAGTGGGTACAGCTATAGCAGTGTTGGTCACGTCCTACTATATATATCAAAAGGTGACAG
GTTCTGTGTCCAAAGGAGAGGAGTTAATCAAGGAAAACATGAGAATGAAAGTTGTCATGGAGGGCTCCGT
TAATGGTCACCAATTCAAGTGTACAGGGGAAGGTGAAGGTAATCCTTACATGGGTACACAAACTATGAGA
ATTAAAGTAATTGAAGGCGGACCACTACCATTTGCATTTGACATTCTGGCAACGTCATTCATGTACGGAT
CACGAACTTTCATCAAGTACCCTAAAGGTATACCAGACTTTTTCAAGCAATCTTTTCCAGAGGGTTTTAC
ATGGGAAAGGGTTACAAGATACGAAGATGGGGGTGTCGTCACAGTTATGCAAGATACTTCATTAGAAGAT
GGCTGCCTTGTCTATCATGTGCAAGTAAGAGGGGTGAATTTTCCTTCTAACGGACCTGTGATGCAGAAAA
AGACCAAAGGTTGGGAACCAAATACTGAAATGATGTACCCAGCTGATGGAGGTTTGAGAGGCTACACACA
CATGGCGCTTAAAGTTGATGGTGGAGGTCATTTGTCTTGTAGTTTTGTTACCACTTATCGTTCTAAAAAG
ACTGTTGGCAATATCAAAATGCCAGGAATACATGCTGTAGACCACAGACTAGAAAGACTCGAAGAGAGCG
ATAACGAAATGTTCGTTGTACAGAGAGAGCATGCCGTAGCCAAATTTGCTGGCTTAGGCGGTGGTATGGA
TGAATTGTATAAGGGATCCTAACTCGAGAGCTTTTGATTAAGCCTTCTAGTCCAAAAAACACGTTTTTTT
GTCATTTATTTCATTTTCTTAGAATAGTTTAGTTTATTCATTTTATAGTCACGAATGTTTTATGATTCTA
TATAGGGTTGCAAACAAGCATTTTTCATTTTATGTTAAAACAATTTCAGGTTTACCTTTTATTCTGCTTG
TGGTGACGCGTGTATCCGCCCGCTCTTTTGGTCACCCATGTATGCTGAGCAGTTACAGAGATGTTACGAA
CCACTAGTGCACTGCAGTACATCGAGGAGAACTTCTAGTATATCTACATACCTAATATTATTGCCTTATT
AAAAATGGAATCCCAACAATTACATCAAAATCCACATTCTCTTCAAAATCAATTGTCCTGTACTTCCTTG
TTCATGTGTGTTCAAAAACGTTATATTTATAGGATAATTATACTCTATTTCTCAACAAGTAATTGGTTGT
TTGGCCGAGCGGTCTAAGGCGCCTGATTCAAGAAATATCTTGACCGCAGTTAACTGTGGGAATACTCAGG
TATCGTAAGATGCAAGAGTTCGAATCTCTTAGCAACCATTATTTTTTTCCTCAACATAACGAGAACACAC
AGGGGCGCTATCGCACAGAATCAAATTCGATGACTGGAAATTTTTTGTTAATTTCAGAGGTCGCCTGACG
CATATACCTTTTTCAACTGAAAAATTGGGAGAAAAAGGAAAGGTGAGAGCGCCGGAACCGGCTTTTCATA
TAGAATAGAGAAGCGTTCATGACTAAATGCTTGCATCACAATACTTGAAGTTGACAATATTATTTAAGGA
CCTATTGTTTTTTCCAATAGGTGGTTAGCAATCGTCTTACTTTCTAACTTTTCTTACCTTTTACATTTCA
GCAATATATATATATATATTTCAAGGATATACCATTCTAATGTCTGCCCCTAAGAAGATCGTCGTTTTGC
CAGGTGACCACGTTGGTCAAGAAATCACAGCCGAAGCCATTAAGGTTCTTAAAGCTATTTCTGATGTTCG
TTCCAATGTCAAGTTCGATTTCGAAAATCATTTAATTGGTGGTGCTGCTATCGATGCTACAGGTGTTCCA
CTTCCAGATGAGGCGCTGGAAGCCTCCAAGAAGGCTGATGCCGTTTTGTTAGGTGCTGTGGGTGGTCCTA
AATGGGGAACCGGTAGTGTTAGACCTGAACAAGGTTTACTAAAAATCCGTAAAGAACTTCAATTGTACGC
CAACTTAAGACCATGTAACTTTGCATCCGACTCTCTTTTAGACTTATCTCCAATCAAGCCACAATTTGCT
AAAGGTACTGACTTCGTTGTTGTCAGAGAATTAGTGGGAGGTATTTACTTTGGTAAGAGAAAGGAAGACG
ATGGTGATGGTGTCGCTTGGGATAGTGAACAATACACCGTTCCAGAAGTGCAAAGAATCACAAGAATGGC
CGCTTTCATGGCCCTACAACATGAGCCACCATTGCCTATTTGGTCCTTGGATAAAGCTAATGTTTTGGCC
TCTTCAAGATTATGGAGAAAAACTGTGGAGGAAACCATCAAGAACGAATTTCCTACATTGAAGGTTCAAC
ATCAATTGATTGATTCTGCCGCCATGATCCTAGTTAAGAACCCAACCCACCTAAATGGTATTATAATCAC
CAGCAACATGTTTGGTGATATCATCTCCGATGAAGCCTCCGTTATCCCAGGTTCCTTGGGTTTGTTGCCA
TCTGCGTCCTTGGCCTCTTTGCCAGACAAGAACACCGCATTTGGTTTGTACGAACCATGCCACGGTTCTG
CTCCAGATTTGCCAAAGAATAAGGTCAACCCTATCGCCACTATCTTGTCTGCTGCAATGATGTTGAAATT
GTCATTGAACTTGCCTGAAGAAGGTAAGGCCATTGAAGATGCAGTTAAAAAGGTTTTGGATGCAGGTATC
AGAACTGGTGATTTAGGTGGTTCCAACAGTACCACCGAAGTCGGTGATGCTGTCGCCGAAGAAGTTAAGA
AAATCCTTGCTTAAAAAGATTCTCTTTTTTTATGATATTTGTACATAAACTTTATAAATGAAATTCATAA
TAGAAACGACACGAAATTACAAAATGGAATATGTTCATAGGGTAGACGAAACTATATACGCAATCTACAT
ACATTTATCAAGAAGGAGAAAAAGGAGGATGTAAAGGAATACAGGTAAGCAAATTGATACTAATGGCTCA
ACGTGATAAGGAAAAAGAATTGCACTTTAACATTAATATTGACAAGGAGGAGGGCACCACACAAAAAGTT
AGGTGTAACAGAAAATCATGAAACTATGATTCCTAATTTATATATTGGAGGATTTTCTCTAAAAAAAAAA
AAATACAACAAATAAAAAACACTCAATGACCTGACCATTTGATGGAGTTTAAGTCAATACCTTCTTGAAC
CATTTCCCATAATGGTGAAAGTTCCCTCAAGAATTTTACTCTGTCAGAAACGGCCTTAACGACGTAGTCG
AGAGTACTCGTATCGCATGTCGGTGCGACACGAAATTACAAAATGGAATATGTTCATAGGGTAGACGAAA
CTATATACGCAATCTACATACATTTATCAAGAAGGAGAAAAAGGAGGATGTAAAGGAATACAGGTAAGCA
AATTGATACTAATGGCTCAACGTGATAAGGAAAAAGAATTGCACTTTAACATTAATATTGACAAGGAGGA
GGGCACCACACAAAAAGTTAGGTGTAACAGAAAATCATGAAACTATGATTCCTAATTTATATATTGGAGG
ATTTTCTCTAAAAAAAAAAAAATACAACAAATAAAAAACACTCAATGACCTGACCATTTGATGGAGTTTA
AGTCAATACCTTCTTGAACCATTTCCCATAATGGTGAAAGTTCCCTCAAGAATTTTACTCTGTCAGAAAC
GGCCTTAACGACGTAGTCGACCTCCTCTTCAGTACTAAATCTACCAATACCAAATCTGATGGAAGAATGG
GCTAATGCATCATCCTTACCCAGCGCCGAGCGGCCGCGTGTTACAACCAATTAACCAATTCTGATTAGAA
AAACTCATCGAGCATCAAATGAAACTGCAATTTATTCATATCAGGATTATCAATACCATATTTTTGAAAA
AGCCGTTTCTGTAATGAAGGAGAAAACTCACCGAGGCAGTTCCATAGGATGGCAAGATCCTGGTATCGGT
CTGCGATTCCGACTCGTCCAACATCAATACAACCTATTAATTTCCCCTCGTCAAAAATAAGGTTATCAAG
TGAGAAATCACCATGAGTGACGACTGAATCCGGTGAGAATGGCAAAAGCTTATGCATTTCTTTCCAGACT
TGTTCAACAGGCCAGCCATTACGCTCGTCATCAAAATCACTCGCATCAACCAAACCGTTATTCATTCGTG
ATTGCGCCTGAGCGAGGCGAAATACGCGATCGCTGTTAAAAGGACAATTACAAACAGGAATCGAATGCAA
CCGGCGCAGGAACACTGCCAGCGCATCAACAATATTTTCACCTGAATCAGGATATTCTTCTAATACCTGG
AATGCTGTTTTCCCGGGGATCGCAGTGGTGAGTAACCATGCATCATCAGGAGTACGGATAAAATGCTTGA
TGGTCGGAAGAGGCATAAATTCCGTCAGCCAGTTTAGTCTGACCATCTCATCTGTAACATCATTGGCAAC
GCTACCTTTGCCATGTTTCAGAAACAACTCTGGCGCATCGGGCTTCCCATACAATCGATAGATTGTCGCA
CCTGATTGCCCGACATTATCGCGAGCCCATTTATACCCATATAAATCAGCATCCATGTTGGAATTTAATC
GCGGCCTGGAGCAAGACGTTTCCCGTTGAATATGGCTCATAACACCCCTTGTATTACTGTTTATGTAAGC
AGACAGTTTTATTGTTCATGATGATATATTTTTATCTTGTGCAATGTAACATCAGAGATTTTGAGACACA
ACGTGGCTTTGTTGAATAAATCGAACTTTTGCTGAGTTGAAGGATCAGTCATGACCAAAATCCCTTAACG
TGAGTTTTCGTTCCACTGAGCGTCAGACCCCGTAGAAAAGATCAAAGGATCTTCTTGAGATCCTTTTTTT
CTGCGCGTAATCTGCTGCTTGCAAACAAAAAAACCACCGCTACCAGCGGTGGTTTGTTTGCCGGATCAAG
AGCTACCAACTCTTTTTCCGAAGGTAACTGGCTTCAGCAGAGCGCAGATACCAAATACTGTTCTTCTAGT
GTAGCCGTAGTTAGGCCACCACTTCAAGAACTCTGTAGCACCGCCTACATACCTCGCTCTGCTAATCCTG
TTACCAGTGGCTGCTGCCAGTGGCGATAAGTCGTGTCTTACCGGGTTGGACTCAAGACGATAGTTACCGG
ATAAGGCGCAGCGGTCGGGCTGAACGGGGGGTTCGTGCACACAGCCCAGCTTGGAGCGAACGACCTACAC
CGAACTGAGATACCTACAGCGTGAGCTATGAGAAAGCGCCACGCTTCCCGAAGGGAGAAAGGCGGACAGG
TATCCGGTAAGCGGCAGGGTCGGAACAGGAGAGCGCACGAGGGAGCTTCCAGGGGGAAACGCCTGGTATC
TTTATAGTCCTGTCGGGTTTCGCCACCTCTGACTTGAGCGTCGATTTTTGTGATGCTCGTCAGGGGGGCG
GAGCCTATGGAAAAACGCCAGCAACGCGGCCTTTTTACGGTTCCTGGCCTTTTGCTGGCCTTTTGCTCAC
ATGTTCTTTCCTGCGTTATCCCCTGATTCTGTGGATAACCGTGCGGCCGCCAATACCCAGAAGAACAGTA
AAATAAAGCAAGGTACGTGAAATTAATATTTTTAAATGGTTCTAACCGATGCCGAAGAACTGCGCAGTCC
GGTTATAACGTCTGACATGTCCTTTTTTGATTTGGAATCCAACCACTCAAGTGACTCTGTTCATTTACTT
TGCGAAAAATATACCCACAAATTGCCCATCGAAAGTGAATCGCAAACCACCTTCAGACTGGCACCGACAA
AGCAAAGATTATACAGACAGAGTACTTTATACGTACCGTTAAGTCTCAAGCAAAGGGTTTTCTTATTTAC
TGAACGGGTAAAGAGTATCTGGGCCGGCTTGCCAAGATGCAAACCGAATAAGTATTTCAAAGTTGCATTT
GCCTTAGCCGTCCTGACACCATTGGCTATTTGGATATTTTATATTGACTTTCGTGTACATTGATCACATC
GACTGTTCTATTGGCAAATGAACCACGGGCATTGACTATTTTTCAGGTTACTACTATATATTATCATCAC
GGGCAAGGATTGTACCCTGAATTCGCATCTAGACTGA
